LOCUS       Exported 6136 bp ds-DNA circular SYN 12-MAY-2021
DEFINITION  Bacterial expression of SpyCatcher linked to SnoopCatcher..
ACCESSION   .
VERSION     .
KEYWORDS    pET28a SpyCatcher-SnoopCatcher
SOURCE      synthetic DNA construct
  ORGANISM  synthetic DNA construct
REFERENCE   1 (bases 1 to 6136)
  AUTHORS   Veggiani G, Nakamura T, Brenner MD, Gayet RV, Yan J, Robinson CV,
            Howarth M
  TITLE     Programmable polyproteams built using twin peptide superglues.
  JOURNAL   Proc Natl Acad Sci U S A. 2016 Jan 19. pii: 201519214.
  PUBMED    26787909
REFERENCE   2 (bases 1 to 6136)
  AUTHORS   .
  TITLE     Direct Submission
  JOURNAL   Exported May 12, 2021 from SnapGene Server 1.1.58
            http://www.snapgene.com
FEATURES             Location/Qualifiers
     source          1..6136
                     /organism="synthetic DNA construct"
                     /mol_type="other DNA"
     rep_origin      complement(1..456)
                     /direction=LEFT
                     /label=f1 ori
                     /note="f1 bacteriophage origin of replication; arrow
                     indicates direction of (+) strand synthesis"
     primer_bind     complement(138..159)
                     /label=F1ori-F
                     /note="F1 origin, forward primer"
     primer_bind     350..369
                     /label=F1ori-R
                     /note="F1 origin, reverse primer"
     terminator      493..540
                     /label=T7 terminator
                     /note="transcription terminator for bacteriophage T7 RNA
                     polymerase"
     primer_bind     536..554
                     /label=T7 Term
                     /note="T7 terminator, reverse primer"
     CDS             complement(607..624)
                     /codon_start=1
                     /product="6xHis affinity tag"
                     /label=6xHis
                     /translation="HHHHHH"
     CDS             complement(1375..1392)
                     /codon_start=1
                     /product="6xHis affinity tag"
                     /label=6xHis
                     /translation="HHHHHH"
     RBS             1412..1434
                     /note="efficient ribosome binding site from bacteriophage
                     T7 gene 10 (Olins and Rangwala, 1989)"
     protein_bind    1449..1473
                     /label=lac operator
                     /bound_moiety="lac repressor encoded by lacI"
                     /note="The lac repressor binds to the lac operator to
                     inhibit transcription in E. coli. This inhibition can be
                     relieved by adding lactose or
                     isopropyl-beta-D-thiogalactopyranoside (IPTG)."
     primer_bind     complement(1473..1492)
                     /label=T7
                     /note="T7 promoter, forward primer"
     promoter        complement(1474..1492)
                     /label=T7 promoter
                     /note="promoter for bacteriophage T7 RNA polymerase"
     primer_bind     complement(1576..1595)
                     /label=pBRrevBam
                     /note="pBR322 vectors, tet region, downstream of BamHI,
                     reverse primer"
     promoter        1801..1878
                     /gene="lacI"
                     /label=lacI promoter
     CDS             1879..2961
                     /codon_start=1
                     /gene="lacI"
                     /product="lac repressor"
                     /label=lacI
                     /note="The lac repressor binds to the lac operator to
                     inhibit transcription in E. coli. This inhibition can be
                     relieved by adding lactose or
                     isopropyl-beta-D-thiogalactopyranoside (IPTG)."
                     /translation="MKPVTLYDVAEYAGVSYQTVSRVVNQASHVSAKTREKVEAAMAEL
                     NYIPNRVAQQLAGKQSLLIGVATSSLALHAPSQIVAAIKSRADQLGASVVVSMVERSGV
                     EACKAAVHNLLAQRVSGLIINYPLDDQDAIAVEAACTNVPALFLDVSDQTPINSIIFSH
                     EDGTRLGVEHLVALGHQQIALLAGPLSSVSARLRLAGWHKYLTRNQIQPIAEREGDWSA
                     MSGFQQTMQMLNEGIVPTAMLVANDQMALGAMRAITESGLRVGADISVVGYDDTEDSSC
                     YIPPLTTIKQDFRLLGQTSVDRLLQLSQGQAVKGNQLLPVSLVKRKTTLAPNTQTASPR
                     ALADSLMQLARQVSRLESGQ"
     primer_bind     complement(1898..1917)
                     /label=LacI-R
                     /note="LacI, reverse primer"
     CDS             3770..3961
                     /codon_start=1
                     /gene="rop"
                     /product="Rop protein, which maintains plasmids at low copy
                     number"
                     /label=rop
                     /translation="MTKQEKTALNMARFIRSQTLTLLEKLNELDADEQADICESLHDHA
                     DELYRSCLARFGDDGENL"
     primer_bind     complement(3955..3977)
                     /label=pGEX 3'
                     /note="pGEX vectors, reverse primer"
     misc_feature    4063..4202
                     /label=bom
                     /note="basis of mobility region from pBR322"
     primer_bind     4118..4137
                     /label=pRS-marker
                     /note="pRS vectors, use to sequence yeast selectable
                     marker"
     primer_bind     complement(4217..4234)
                     /label=L4440
                     /note="L4440 vector, forward primer"
     rep_origin      complement(4388..4975)
                     /direction=LEFT
                     /label=ori
                     /note="high-copy-number ColE1/pMB1/pBR322/pUC origin of
                     replication"
     primer_bind     complement(4468..4487)
                     /label=pBR322ori-F
                     /note="pBR322 origin, forward primer"
     CDS             complement(5146..6006)
                     /codon_start=1
                     /gene="bla"
                     /product="beta-lactamase"
                     /label=AmpR
                     /note="confers resistance to ampicillin, carbenicillin, and
                     related antibiotics"
                     /translation="MSIQHFRVALIPFFAAFCLPVFAHPETLVKVKDAEDQLGARVGYI
                     ELDLNSGKILESFRPEERFPMMSTFKVLLCGAVLSRIDAGQEQLGRRIHYSQNDLVEYS
                     PVTEKHLTDGMTVRELCSAAITMSDNTAANLLLTTIGGPKELTAFLHNMGDHVTRLDRW
                     EPELNEAIPNDERDTTMPAAMATTLRKLLTGELLTLASRQQLIDWMEADKVAGPLLRSA
                     LPAGWFIADKSGAGERGSRGIIAALGPDGKPSRIVVIYTTGSQATMDERNRQIAEIGAS
                     LIKHW"
     primer_bind     5769..5788
                     /label=Amp-R
                     /note="Ampicillin resistance gene, reverse primer"
     promoter        complement(6007..6111)
                     /gene="bla"
                     /label=AmpR promoter
ORIGIN
        1 aaattgtaag cgttaatatt ttgttaaaat tcgcgttaaa tttttgttaa atcagctcat
       61 tttttaacca ataggccgaa atcggcaaaa tcccttataa atcaaaagaa tagaccgaga
      121 tagggttgag tgttgttcca gtttggaaca agagtccact attaaagaac gtggactcca
      181 acgtcaaagg nnnnnnnnnn nnnnnnnnnn nnnnnnnnnn nnnnnnnnnn nnnnnnnnnt
      241 nnnnnnnnnn nnnnnnnnnn nnnnnnnnnn nnnnnnnnnn nnnnnnnnnn nnnnnnnnnn
      301 nnnnnnnnnn nnnnnnnnnn nnnnnnnnnn ngnnnnnnnn nnnnnnnnnn nnnnnnnnnn
      361 nnnnnnnnnn nnnnnnnnnn nnnnnnnnnn nnnnnnnnnn nnnnnnnnnn nnnnnnnnnn
      421 nnnnnnnnnn nnnnnnnnnn nnnnnnnnnn nnnnnnccca ttcgccaatc cggatatagt
      481 tcctcctttc agcaaaaaac ccctcaagac ccgtttagag gccccaaggg gttatgctag
      541 ttattgctca gcggtggcag cagccaactc agcttccttt cgggctttgt tagcagccgg
      601 atctcagtgg tggtggtggt ggtgctcgag ttattatttc ggcggtatcg gttcattggt
      661 gatataatgt ttaccgttgg taaattcata tgtagccgga atatcctgcg gcacaatgct
      721 ggtcacatca cgcacttcgc cattcacaat ctgaaacgcc acaatcggct tattctgcac
      781 cggtttatag ccagcgggtt cgctattttc aaacaggcga tatttgccat cgctcagatt
      841 cttaaaggtc agtttaccat cttcgccggt acgcacattt tgataggtcc cattctgatc
      901 aatcgcgcca tagatatcgg gatagtcggg atgctgtttc tgcaggctaa acacggcacc
      961 acgcagcggc ttcatatggg atcccttctc cagctgctcc ttcagcttct tggcgttggc
     1021 cagctcctcg gcggcctgtc tctgctcctt ctgcttctgg gcctccaggg ccttcaggtt
     1081 ggcgggggat ccaatatgag cgtcaccttt agttgctttg ccatttacag taacctgacc
     1141 ttgctcatta actgtaaagg taatagcagt tgctacctca taaccgtctg gtgctgcggt
     1201 ttcgacaaat gtatattttc ctggatacag gtagaaatct ttcacttgtc catctgaaat
     1261 ccatgtacta atagttttac cagatgaatc acgcaactcc atagttgcac cagctaactc
     1321 tttgccgtcc tcatcacgtt ttgagaattt aatatgggta gcactatcgt aatcgtgatg
     1381 gtgatggtga tggtagtacg acatatgtat atctccttct taaagttaaa caaaattatt
     1441 tctagagggg aattgttatc cgctcacaat tcccctatag tgagtcgtat taatttcgcg
     1501 ggatcgagat ctcgatcctc tacgccggac gcatcgtggc cggcatcacc ggcgccacag
     1561 gtgcggttgc tggcgcctat atcgccgaca tcaccgatgg ggaagatcgg gctcgccact
     1621 tcgggctcat gagcgcttgt ttcggcgtgg gtatggtggc aggccccgtg gccgggggac
     1681 tgttgggcgc catctccttg catgcaccat tccttgcggc ggcggtgctc aacggcctca
     1741 acctactact gggctgcttc ctaatgcagg agtcgcataa gggagagcgt cgagatcccg
     1801 gacaccatcg aatggcgcaa aacctttcgc ggtatggcat gatagcgccc ggaagagagt
     1861 caattcaggg tggtgaatgt gaaaccagta acgttatacg atgtcgcaga gtatgccggt
     1921 gtctcttatc agaccgtttc ccgcgtggtg aaccaggcca gccacgtttc tgcgaaaacg
     1981 cgggaaaaag tggaagcggc gatggcggag ctgaattaca ttcccaaccg cgtggcacaa
     2041 caactggcgg gcaaacagtc gttgctgatt ggcgttgcca cctccagtct ggccctgcac
     2101 gcgccgtcgc aaattgtcgc ggcgattaaa tctcgcgccg atcaactggg tgccagcgtg
     2161 gtggtgtcga tggtagaacg aagcggcgtc gaagcctgta aagcggcggt gcacaatctt
     2221 ctcgcgcaac gcgtcagtgg gctgatcatt aactatccgc tggatgacca ggatgccatt
     2281 gctgtggaag ctgcctgcac taatgttccg gcgttatttc ttgatgtctc tgaccagaca
     2341 cccatcaaca gtattatttt ctcccatgaa gacggtacgc gactgggcgt ggagcatctg
     2401 gtcgcattgg gtcaccagca aatcgcgctg ttagcgggcc cattaagttc tgtctcggcg
     2461 cgtctgcgtc tggctggctg gcataaatat ctcactcgca atcaaattca gccgatagcg
     2521 gaacgggaag gcgactggag tgccatgtcc ggttttcaac aaaccatgca aatgctgaat
     2581 gagggcatcg ttcccactgc gatgctggtt gccaacgatc agatggcgct gggcgcaatg
     2641 cgcgccatta ccgagtccgg gctgcgcgtt ggtgcggata tctcggtagt gggatacgac
     2701 gataccgaag acagctcatg ttatatcccg ccgttaacca ccatcaaaca ggattttcgc
     2761 ctgctggggc aaaccagcgt ggaccgcttg ctgcaactct ctcagggcca ggcggtgaag
     2821 ggcaatcagc tgttgcccgt ctcactggtg aaaagaaaaa ccaccctggc gcccaatacg
     2881 caaaccgcct ctccccgcgc gttggccgat tcattaatgc agctggcacg acaggtttcc
     2941 cgactggaaa gcgggcagtg agcgcaacgc aattaatgta agttagctca ctcattaggc
     3001 accgggatct cgaccgatgc ccttgagagc cttcaaccca gtcagctcct tccggtgggc
     3061 gcggggcatg actatcgtcg ccgcacttat gactgtcttc tttatcatgc aactcgtagg
     3121 acaggtgccg gcagcgctct gggtcatttt cggcgaggac cgctttcgct ggagcgcgac
     3181 gatgatcggc ctgtcgcttg cggtattcgg aatcttgcac gccctcgctc aagccttcgt
     3241 cactggtccc gccaccaaac gtttcggcga gaagcaggcc attatcgccg gcatggcggc
     3301 cccacgggtg cgcatgatcg tgctcctgtc gttgaggacc cggctaggct ggcggggttg
     3361 ccttactggt tagcagaatg aatcaccgat acgcgagcga acgtgaagcg actgctgctg
     3421 caaaacgtct gcgacctgag caacaacatg aatggtcttc ggtttccgtg tttcgtaaag
     3481 tctggaaacg cggaagtcag cgccctgcac cattatgttc cggatctgca tcgcaggatg
     3541 ctgctggcta ccctgtggaa cacctacatc tgtattaacg aagcgctggc attgaccctg
     3601 tgtgattttt ctctggtccc gccgcatcca taccgccagt tgtttaccct cacaacgttc
     3661 cagtaaccgg gcatgttcat catcagtaac ccgtatcgtg agcatcctct ctcgtttcat
     3721 cggtatcatt acccccatga acagaaatcc cccttacacg gaggcatcag tgaccaaaca
     3781 ggaaaaaacc gcccttaaca tggcccgctt tatcagaagc cagacattaa cgcttctgga
     3841 gaaactcaac gagctggacg cggatgaaca ggcagacatc tgtgaatcgc ttcacgacca
     3901 cgctgatgag ctttaccgca gctgcctcgc gcgtttcggt gatgacggtg aaaacctctg
     3961 acacatgcag ctcccggaga cggtcacagc ttgtctgtaa gcggatgccg ggagcagaca
     4021 agcccgtcag ggcgcgtcag cgggtgttgg cgggtgtcgg ggcgcagcca tgacccagtc
     4081 acgtagcgat agcggagtgt atactggctt aactatgcgg catcagagca gattgtactg
     4141 agagtgcacc attgcggtgt gaaataccgc acagatgcgt aaggagaaaa taccgcatca
     4201 ggcgctcttc cgcttcctcg ctcactgact cgctgcgctc ggtcgttcgg ctgcggcgag
     4261 cggtatcagc tcactcaaag gcggtaatac ggttatccac agaatcaggg gataacgcag
     4321 gaaagaacat gtgagcaaaa ggccagcaaa aggccaggaa ccgtaaaaag gccgcgttgc
     4381 tggcgttttt ccataggctc cgcccccctg acgagcatca caaaaatcga cgctcaagtc
     4441 agaggtggcg aaacccgaca ggactataaa gataccaggc gtttccccct ggaagctccc
     4501 tcgtgcgctc tcctgttccg accctgccgc ttaccggata cctgtccgcc tttctccctt
     4561 cgggaagcgt ggcgctttct catagctcac gctgtaggta tctcagttcg gtgtaggtcg
     4621 ttcgctccaa gctgggctgt gtgcacgaac cccccgttca gcccgaccgc tgcgccttat
     4681 ccggtaacta tcgtcttgag tccaacccgg taagacacga cttatcgcca ctggcagcag
     4741 ccactggtaa caggattagc agagcgaggt atgtaggcgg tgctacagag ttcttgaagt
     4801 ggtggcctaa ctacggctac actagaagga cagtatttgg tatctgcgct ctgctgaagc
     4861 cagttacctt cggaaaaaga gttggtagct cttgatccgg caaacaaacc accgctggta
     4921 gcggtggttt tttgtttgca agcagcagat tacgcgcaga aaaaaaggat ctcaagaaga
     4981 tcctttgatc ttttctacgg ggtctgacgc tcagtggaac gaaaactcac gttaagggat
     5041 tttggtcatg agattatcaa aaaggatctt cacctagatc cttttaaatt aaaaatgaag
     5101 ttttaaatca atctaaagta tatatgagta aacttggtct gacagttacc aatgcttaat
     5161 cagtgaggca cctatctcag cgatctgtct atttcgttca tccatagttg cctgactccc
     5221 cgtcgtgtag ataactacga tacgggaggg cttaccatct ggccccagtg ctgcaatgat
     5281 accgcgagac ccacgctcac cggctccaga tttatcagca ataaaccagc cagccggaag
     5341 ggccgagcgc agaagtggtc ctgcaacttt atccgcctcc atccagtcta ttaattgttg
     5401 ccgggaagct agagtaagta gttcgccagt taatagtttg cgcaacgttg ttgccattgc
     5461 tgcaggcatc gtggtgtcac gctcgtcgtt tggtatggct tcattcagct ccggttccca
     5521 acgatcaagg cgagttacat gatcccccat gttgtgcaaa aaagcggtta gctccttcgg
     5581 tcctccgatc gttgtcagaa gtaagttggc cgcagtgtta tcactcatgg ttatggcagc
     5641 actgcataat tctcttactg tcatgccatc cgtaagatgc ttttctgtga ctggtgagta
     5701 ctcaaccaag tcattctgag aatagtgtat gcggcgaccg agttgctctt gcccggcgtc
     5761 aatacgggat aataccgcgc cacatagcag aactttaaaa gtgctcatca ttggaaaacg
     5821 ttcttcgggg cgaaaactct caaggatctt accgctgttg agatccagtt cgatgtaacc
     5881 cactcgtgca cccaactgat cttcagcatc ttttactttc accagcgttt ctgggtgagc
     5941 aaaaacagga aggcaaaatg ccgcaaaaaa gggaataagg gcgacacgga aatgttgaat
     6001 actcatactc ttcctttttc aatattattg aagcatttat cagggttatt gtctcatgag
     6061 cggatacata tttgaatgta tttagaaaaa taaacaaata ggggttccgc gcacatttcc
     6121 ccgaaaagtg ccacct
//
