[The description below was written by a language model from this plasmid's Addgene catalogue record and the feature table of its GenBank file.]
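Description:
pET28a SpyCatcher-SnoopCatcher is a bacterial expression plasmid for producing a synthetic fusion of two protein "catcher" domains in E. coli. Despite its name, the catalogue lists the backbone as pET21b, and the depositor notes that selection is with ampicillin rather than kanamycin. The 6,136 bp feature map agrees, showing a beta-lactamase (AmpR) gene with its own promoter. Replication relies on a ColE1/pMB1-type origin accompanied by the rop gene and the pBR322 bom region. The catalogue describes the plasmid as high copy, although rop normally moderates copy number. An f1 origin is also present.

The 774 bp insert sits in a standard pET cassette made up of a T7 promoter with an adjacent lac operator, the T7 gene 10 ribosome binding site and a T7 terminator. A plasmid-borne lacI gene supplies the repressor. Expression therefore depends on a host providing T7 RNA polymerase and can be induced with IPTG. The encoded protein carries an N-terminal His6 tag for affinity purification and joins SnoopCatcher to a SpyCatcher lacking 35 N-terminal amino acids. The catcher coding region itself is not annotated in the feature table. A second 6xHis element lies at the far end of the insert region, as expected for the backbone's C-terminal tag, but the record does not say whether it is translated. The partial 858 bp record spans this same region and shows both His tags.

SpyCatcher and SnoopCatcher each form a spontaneous covalent isopeptide bond with their own partner peptide tag. Linking the two gives a bifunctional adaptor, consistent with the associated work on assembling programmable protein chains using two orthogonal peptide "superglues".
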