Addgene plasmid #72324: pET28a SpyCatcher-SnoopCatcher
Purpose: Bacterial expression of SpyCatcher linked to SnoopCatcher.
Depositing lab: Mark Howarth. Depositing organization: University of Oxford. Publication: Programmable polyproteams built using twin peptide superglues. Veggiani G, Nakamura T, Brenner MD, Gayet RV, Yan J, Robinson CV, Howarth M. Proc Natl Acad Sci U S A. 2016 Jan 19. pii: 201519214. 10.1073/pnas.1519214113 PubMed 26787909.
Backbone
  Vector backbone: pET21b
  Backbone manufacturer: Novagen
  Backbone size w/o insert (bp): 5442
  Vector type: Bacterial Expression
Growth in bacteria
  Bacterial resistance: Ampicillin, 100 μg/mL
  Growth temperature: 37°C
  Growth strain: DH5alpha
  Copy number: High Copy
Gene/Insert
  Gene/Insert name: pET28a SpyCatcher-SnoopCatcher (alt name: SpyCatcher-SnoopCatcher)
  Species: Synthetic
  Insert size (bp): 774
  Mutation: 35 amino acids at the N-term of SpyCatcher have been deleted
  Tag / fusion protein: N-terminal His6 tag
  Cloning method: Unknown
  Sequencing primers: 5′ TAA TAC GAC TCA CTA TAG GG
Terms and licenses: Academic/Nonprofit Terms; Industry Terms: Not Available to Industry
Depositor comments: Please note that the bacterial resistance of this plasmid is ampicillin, not kanamycin.
How to cite: pET28a SpyCatcher-SnoopCatcher was a gift from Mark Howarth (Addgene plasmid # 72324 ; http://n2t.net/addgene:72324 ; RRID:Addgene_72324)
