LOCUS       Exported 858 bp ds-DNA linear SYN 20-MAY-2021
DEFINITION  Bacterial expression of SpyCatcher linked to SnoopCatcher..
ACCESSION   .
VERSION     .
KEYWORDS    pET28a SpyCatcher-SnoopCatcher
SOURCE      synthetic DNA construct
  ORGANISM  synthetic DNA construct
REFERENCE   1 (bases 1 to 858)
  AUTHORS   Veggiani G, Nakamura T, Brenner MD, Gayet RV, Yan J, Robinson CV,
            Howarth M
  TITLE     Programmable polyproteams built using twin peptide superglues.
  JOURNAL   Proc Natl Acad Sci U S A. 2016 Jan 19. pii: 201519214.
  PUBMED    26787909
REFERENCE   2 (bases 1 to 858)
  AUTHORS   .
  TITLE     Direct Submission
  JOURNAL   Exported May 20, 2021 from SnapGene Server 1.1.58
            http://www.snapgene.com
FEATURES             Location/Qualifiers
     source          1..858
                     /organism="synthetic DNA construct"
                     /mol_type="other DNA"
     CDS             35..52
                     /codon_start=1
                     /product="6xHis affinity tag"
                     /label=6xHis
                     /translation="HHHHHH"
     CDS             803..820
                     /codon_start=1
                     /product="6xHis affinity tag"
                     /label=6xHis
                     /translation="HHHHHH"
ORIGIN
        1 actttaagaa ggagatatac atatgtcgta ctaccatcac catcaccatc acgattacga
       61 tagtgctacc catattaaat tctcaaaacg tgatgaggac ggcaaagagt tagctggtgc
      121 aactatggag ttgcgtgatt catctggtaa aactattagt acatggattt cagatggaca
      181 agtgaaagat ttctacctgt atccaggaaa atatacattt gtcgaaaccg cagcaccaga
      241 cggttatgag gtagcaactg ctattacctt tacagttaat gagcaaggtc aggttactgt
      301 aaatggcaaa gcaactaaag gtgacgctca tattggatcc cccgccaacc tgaaggccct
      361 ggaggcccag aagcagaagg agcagagaca ggccgccgag gagctggcca acgccaagaa
      421 gctgaaggag cagctggaga agggatccca tatgaagccg ctgcgtggtg ccgtgtttag
      481 cctgcagaaa cagcatcccg actatcccga tatctatggc gcgattgatc agaatgggac
      541 ctatcaaaat gtgcgtaccg gcgaagatgg taaactgacc tttaagaatc tgagcgatgg
      601 caaatatcgc ctgtttgaaa atagcgaacc cgctggctat aaaccggtgc agaataagcc
      661 gattgtggcg tttcagattg tgaatggcga agtgcgtgat gtgaccagca ttgtgccgca
      721 ggatattccg gctacatatg aatttaccaa cggtaaacat tatatcacca atgaaccgat
      781 accgccgaaa taataactcg agcaccacca ccaccaccac tgagatccgg ctgctaacaa
      841 agcccgaaag gaagctga
//
