>Addgene plasmid #72324 | pET28a SpyCatcher-SnoopCatcher | depositor partial sequence | sequence record 131954 | pET28a SpyCatcher-SnoopCatcher sequence 774 bps
ATGTCGTACTACCATCACCATCACCATCACGATTACGATAGTGCTACCCATATTAAATTCTCAAAACGTG
ATGAGGACGGCAAAGAGTTAGCTGGTGCAACTATGGAGTTGCGTGATTCATCTGGTAAAACTATTAGTAC
ATGGATTTCAGATGGACAAGTGAAAGATTTCTACCTGTATCCAGGAAAATATACATTTGTCGAAACCGCA
GCACCAGACGGTTATGAGGTAGCAACTGCTATTACCTTTACAGTTAATGAGCAAGGTCAGGTTACTGTAA
ATGGCAAAGCAACTAAAGGTGACGCTCATATTGGATCCCCCGCCAACCTGAAGGCCCTGGAGGCCCAGAA
GCAGAAGGAGCAGAGACAGGCCGCCGAGGAGCTGGCCAACGCCAAGAAGCTGAAGGAGCAGCTGGAGAAG
GGATCCCATATGAAGCCGCTGCGTGGTGCCGTGTTTAGCCTGCAGAAACAGCATCCCGACTATCCCGATA
TCTATGGCGCGATTGATCAGAATGGGACCTATCAAAATGTGCGTACCGGCGAAGATGGTAAACTGACCTT
TAAGAATCTGAGCGATGGCAAATATCGCCTGTTTGAAAATAGCGAACCCGCTGGCTATAAACCGGTGCAG
AATAAGCCGATTGTGGCGTTTCAGATTGTGAATGGCGAAGTGCGTGATGTGACCAGCATTGTGCCGCAGG
ATATTCCGGCTACATATGAATTTACCAACGGTAAACATTATATCACCAATGAACCGATACCGCCGAAATA
ATAA
