>Addgene plasmid #72324 | pET28a SpyCatcher-SnoopCatcher | addgene partial sequence | sequence record 137270 | T7term 5'-GCTAGTTATTGCTCAGCGG-3'
ATATTTGCCATCGCTCAGATTCTTAAAGGTCAGTTTACCATCTTCGCCGGTACGCACATTTTGATAGGTC
CCATTCTGATCAATCGCGCCATAGATATCGGGATAGTCGGGATGCTGTTTCTGCAGGCTAAACACGGCAC
CACGCAGCGGCTTCATATGGGATCCCTTCTCCAGCTGCTCCTTCAGCTTCTTGGCGTTGGCCAGCTCCTC
GGCGGCCTGTCTCTGCTCCTTCTGCTTCTGGGCCTCCAGGGCCTTCAGGTTGGCGGGGGATCCAATATGA
GCGTCACCTTTAGTTGCTTTGCCATTTACAGTAACCTGACCTTGCTCATTAACTGTAAAGGTAATAGCAG
TTGCTACCTCATAACCGTCTGGTGCTGCGGTTTCGACAAATGTATATTTTCCTGGATACAGGTAGAAATC
TTTCACTTGTCCATCTGAAATCCATGTACTAATAGTTTTACCAGATGAATCACGCAACTCCATAGTTGCA
CCAGCTAACTCTTTGCCGTCCTCATCACGTTTTGAGAATTTAATATGGGTAGCACTATCGTAATCGTGAT
GGTGATGGTGATGGTAGTACGACATATGTATATCTCCTTCTTAAAGTTAAACAAAATTATTTCTAGAGGG
GAATTGTTATCCGCTCACAATTCCCCTATAGTGAGTCGTA
